>Addgene plasmid #164691 | pCK-Drosha(UniProt)-FLAG-mEGFP | addgene full sequence | sequence record 328518 | Addgene NGS Result
ACGCGGCCTTTTTACGGTTCCTGGCCTTTTGCTGGCCTTTTGCTCACATGCGCGTTGACATTGATTATTG
ACTAGTTATTAATAGTAATCAATTACGGGGTCATTAGTTCATAGCCCATATATGGAGTTCCGCGTTACAT
AACTTACGGTAAATGGCCCGCCTGGCTGACCGCCCAACGACCCCCGCCCATTGACGTCAATAATGACGTA
TGTTCCCATAGTAACGCCAATAGGGACTTTCCATTGACGTCAATGGGTGGAGTATTTACGGTAAACTGCC
CACTTGGCAGTACATCAAGTGTATCATATGCCAAGTCCGCCCCCTATTGACGTCAATGACGGTAAATGGC
CCGCCTGGCATTATGCCCAGTACATGACCTTACGGGACTTTCCTACTTGGCAGTACATCTACGTATTAGT
CATCGCTATTACCATGGTGATGCGGTTTTGGCAGTACACCAATGGGCGTGGATAGCGGTTTGACTCACGG
GGATTTCCAAGTCTCCACCCCATTGACGTCAATGGGAGTTTGTTTTGGCACCAAAATCAACGGGACTTTC
CAAAATGTCGTAATAACCCCGCCCCGTTGACGCAAATGGGCGGTAGGCGTGTACGGTGGGAGGTCTATAT
AAGCAGAGCTCGTTTAGTGAACCGTCAGATCGCCTGGAGACGCCATCCACGCTGTTTTGACCTCCATAGA
AGACACCGGGACCGATCCAGCCTCCGCGGCCGGGAACGGTGCATTGGAACGCGGATTCCCCGTGCCAAGA
GTGACGTAAGTACCGCCTATAGACTCTATAGGCACACCCCTTTGGCTCTTATGCATGCTATACTGTTTTT
GGCTTGGGGCCTATACACCCCCGCTTCCTTATGCTATAGGTGATGGTATAGCTTAGCCTATAGGTGTGGG
TTATTGACCATTATTGACCACTCCCCTATTGGTGACGATACTTTCCATTACTAATCCATAACATGGCTCT
TTGCCACAACTATCTCTATTGGCTATATGCCAATACTCTGTCCTTCAGAGACTGACACGGACTCTGTATT
TTTACAGGATGGGGTCCCATTTATTATTTACAAATTCACATATACAACAACGCCGTCCCCCGTGCCCGCA
GTTTTTATTAAACATAGCGTGGGATCTCCACGCGAATCTCGGGTACGTGTTCCGGACATGGGCTCTTCTC
CGGTAGCGGCGGAGCTTCCACATCCGAGCCCTGGTCCCATGCCTCCAGCGGCTCATGGTCGCTCGGCAGC
TCCTTGCTCCTAACAGTGGAGGCCAGACTTAGGCACAGCACAATGCCCACCACCACCAGTGTGCCGCACA
AGGCCGTGGCGGTAGGGTATGTGTCTGAAAATGAGCTCGGAGATTGGGCTCGCACCGCTGACGCAGATGG
AAGACTTAAGGCAGCGGCAGAAGAAGATGCAGGCAGCTGAGTTGTTGTATTCTGATAAGAGTCAGAGGTA
ACTCCCGTTGCGGTGCTGTTAACGGTGGAGGGCAGTGTAGTCTGAGCAGTACTCGTTGCTGCCGCGCGCG
CCACCAGACATAATAGCTGACAGACTAACAGACTGTTCCTTTCCATGGGTCTTTTCTGCAGTCACCGTCC
TTGACACGAAGCTTGGTACCGAGCTCGGATCCACTAGTCCAGTGTGGTGGAATTCTGCAGATATCCAGCA
CAGTGGCGGCCGCGGGAATTCGATTCGAGGTACCATGATGCAGGGAAACACATGTCACAGAATGTCGTTC
CACCCGGGACGAGGGTGTCCCCGAGGACGAGGAGGACATGGAGCCAGACCCTCAGCACCATCCTTTAGGC
CCCAAAATCTGAGGCTGCTTCACCCTCAGCAGCCTCCTGTGCAATATCAATATGAACCTCCAAGTGCCCC
TTCCACCACTTTCTCAAACTCTCCAGCCCCCAATTTTCTCCCTCCACGACCAGACTTTGTACCCTTCCCC
CCACCCATGCCTCCGTCAGCGCAAGGCCCTCTTCCCCCCTGCCCAATCAGGCCGCCTTTCCCCAACCACC
AGATGAGGCACCCCTTCCCAGTTCCTCCTTGTTTTCCTCCCATGCCACCACCAATGCCTTGTCCTAATAA
CCCCCCAGTCCCTGGGGCACCTCCTGGACAAGGCACTTTCCCCTTCATGATGCCCCCTCCCTCCATGCCT
CATCCCCCGCCCCCTCCAGTCATGCCGCAGCAGGTTAATTATCAGTACCCTCCGGGCTATTCTCACCACA
ACTTCCCACCTCCCAGTTTTAATAGTTTCCAGAACAACCCTAGTTCTTTCCTGCCCAGTGCTAATAACAG
CAGTAGTCCTCATTTCAGACATCTCCCTCCATACCCACTCCCAAAGGCTCCCAGTGAGAGAAGGTCCCCA
GAAAGGCTGAAACACTATGATGACCACAGGCACCGAGATCACAGTCATGGGCGAGGTGAGAGGCATCGGT
CCCTGGATCGGCGGGAGCGAGGCCGCAGTCCCGACAGGAGAAGACAAGACAGCCGGTACAGATCTGATTA
TGACCGAGGGAGAACACCATCTCGCCACCGCAGCTACGAACGGAGCAGAGAGCGAGAACGGGAGAGACAC
AGGCATCGAGACAACCGAAGATCACCATCTCTGGAAAGGTCCTACAAAAAAGAGTATAAGAGATCTGGAA
GGAGTTACGGTTTATCGGTTGTTCCTGAACCTGCTGGATGCACACCAGAATTACCTGGGGAGATTATTAA
AAATACAGATTCTTGGGCCCCACCCCTGGAGATTGTGAATCATCGCTCCCCAAGTAGGGAGAAGAAGAGA
GCTCGTTGGGAGGAAGAAAAAGACCGTTGGAGTGACAACCAGAGTTCTGGCAAAGACAAGAACTATACCT
CAATCAAGGAAAAAGAGCCCGAGGAGACCATGCCTGACAAGAATGAGGAGGAAGAAGAAGAACTTCTTAA
GCCTGTGTGGATTCGATGCACTCATTCAGAAAACTACTACTCCAGTGACCCCATGGATCAGGTGGGAGAT
TCTACAGTGGTTGGAACGAGTAGGCTTCGTGACTTATATGACAAATTTGAGGAGGAGTTGGGGAGCAGGC
AAGAAAAGGCCAAAGCTGCTCGGCCTCCGTGGGAACCTCCAAAGACGAAGCTCGATGAAGATTTAGAGAG
TTCCAGTGAATCCGAGTGTGAGTCTGATGAGGACAGCACCTGTTCTAGCAGCTCAGACTCTGAAGTTTTT
GACGTTATTGCAGAAATCAAACGCAAAAAGGCCCACCCTGACCGACTTCATGATGAACTTTGGTACAACG
ATCCAGGCCAGATGAATGATGGACCACTCTGCAAATGCAGCGCAAAGGCAAGACGCACAGGAATTAGGCA
CAGCATTTATCCTGGAGAAGAGGCCATCAAGCCCTGTCGTCCTATGACCAACAATGCTGGCAGACTTTTC
CACTACCGGATCACAGTCTCCCCGCCTACGAACTTTTTAACTGACAGGCCAACTGTTATAGAATACGATG
ATCACGAGTATATCTTTGAAGGATTTTCTATGTTTGCACATGCCCCCCTGACCAATATTCCACTGTGTAA
AGTAATTAGATTCAACATAGACTACACGATTCATTTCATTGAAGAGATGATGCCGGAGAATTTTTGTGTG
AAAGGGCTTGAACTCTTTTCACTGTTCCTATTCAGAGATATTTTGGAATTATATGACTGGAATCTTAAAG
GTCCTTTGTTTGAAGACAGCCCTCCCTGCTGCCCAAGATTTCATTTCATGCCACGTTTTGTAAGATTTCT
TCCAGATGGAGGAAAGGAAGTGCTGTCCATGCACCAGATTCTCCTGTACTTGTTAAGGTGCAGCAAAGCC
CTGGTGCCTGAGGAGGAGATTGCCAATATGCTTCAGTGGGAGGAGCTGGAGTGGCAGAAATATGCAGAAG
AATGCAAAGGCATGATTGTTACCAACCCTGGGACGAAACCAAGCTCTGTCCGTATCGATCAACTGGATCG
TGAACAGTTCAACCCCGATGTGATTACTTTTCCGATTATCGTCCACTTTGGGATACGCCCTGCACAGTTG
AGTTATGCAGGAGACCCACAGTACCAAAAACTGTGGAAGAGTTATGTGAAACTTCGCCACCTCCTAGCAA
ATAGTCCCAAAGTCAAACAAACTGACAAACAGAAGCTGGCACAGAGGGAGGAAGCCCTCCAAAAAATACG
GCAGAAGAATACAATGAGACGAGAAGTAACGGTGGAGCTAAGTAGCCAAGGATTCTGGAAAACTGGCATC
CGTTCTGATGTCTGTCAGCATGCAATGATGCTACCTGTTCTGACCCATCATATCCGCTACCACCAATGCC
TAATGCATTTGGACAAGTTGATAGGATATACTTTCCAAGATCGTTGTCTGTTGCAGCTGGCCATGACTCA
TCCAAGTCATCATTTAAATTTTGGAATGAATCCTGATCATGCCAGGAATTCATTATCTAACTGTGGAATT
CGGCAGCCCAAATACGGAGACAGAAAAGTTCATCACATGCACATGCGGAAGAAAGGGATTAACACCTTGA
TAAATATCATGTCACGCCTTGGCCAAGATGACCCAACTCCCTCGAGGATTAACCACAATGAACGGTTGGA
ATTCCTGGGTGATGCTGTTGTTGAATTTCTGACCAGCGTCCATTTGTACTATTTGTTTCCTAGTCTGGAA
GAAGGAGGATTAGCAACCTATCGGACTGCCATTGTTCAGAATCAGCACCTTGCCATGCTAGCAAAGAAAC
TTGAACTGGATCGATTTATGCTGTATGCTCACGGGCCTGACCTTTGTAGAGAATCGGACCTTCGACATGC
AATGGCCAATTGTTTTGAAGCGTTAATAGGAGCTGTTTACTTGGAGGGAAGCCTGGAGGAAGCCAAGCAG
TTATTTGGACGCTTGCTCTTTAATGATCCGGACCTGCGCGAAGTCTGGCTCAATTATCCTCTCCACCCAC
TCCAACTACAAGAGCCAAATACTGATCGACAACTTATTGAAACTTCTCCGGTTCTACAAAAACTTACTGA
GTTTGAAGAAGCAATTGGAGTAATTTTTACTCATGTTCGACTTCTGGCAAGGGCATTCACATTGAGAACT
GTGGGATTTAACCATCTGACCCTAGGCCACAATCAGAGAATGGAATTCCTAGGTGACTCCATAATGCAAC
TGGTAGCCACAGAGTACTTATTCATTCATTTCCCAGATCATCATGAAGGACACTTAACTTTGTTGCGAAG
CTCTTTGGTGAATAATAGAACTCAGGCCAAGGTAGCGGAGGAGCTGGGCATGCAGGAGTACGCCATAACC
AACGACAAGACCAAGAGGCCTGTGGCGCTTCGCACCAAGACCTTGGCGGACCTTTTGGAATCATTTATTG
CAGCGCTGTACATTGATAAGGATTTGGAATATGTTCATACTTTCATGAATGTCTGCTTCTTTCCACGATT
GAAAGAGTTCATTTTGAATCAGGATTGGAATGACCCCAAATCCCAGCTTCAGCAGTGTTGCTTGACACTT
AGGACAGAAGGAAAAGAGCCAGACATTCCTCTGTACAAGACTCTGCAGACAGTGGGCCCATCCCATGCCC
GAACCTACACTGTGGCTGTTTATTTCAAGGGAGAAAGAATAGGCTGTGGGAAAGGACCAAGTATTCAGCA
AGCGGAAATGGGAGCAGCAATGGATGCGCTTGAAAAATATAATTTTCCCCAGATGGCCCATCAGAAGCGG
TTCATCGAACGGAAGTACAGACAAGAGTTAAAAGAAATGAGGTGGGAAAGAGAGCATCAAGAGAGAGAGC
CAGATGAGACTGAAGACATCAAGAAAGACTACAAAGACGATGACGATAAAGCCACCATGGTGAGCAAGGG
CGAGGAGCTGTTCACCGGGGTGGTGCCCATCCTGGTCGAGCTGGACGGCGACGTAAACGGCCACAAGTTC
AGCGTGCGCGGCGAGGGCGAGGGCGATGCCACCAACGGCAAGCTGACCCTGAAGTTCATCTGCACCACCG
GCAAGCTGCCCGTGCCCTGGCCCACCCTCGTGACCACCCTGACCTACGGCGTGCAGTGCTTCAGCCGCTA
CCCCGACCACATGAAGCAGCACGACTTCTTCAAGTCCGCCATGCCCGAAGGCTACGTCCAGGAGCGCACC
ATCTCCTTCAAGGACGACGGCACCTACAAGACCCGCGCCGAGGTGAAGTTCGAGGGCGACACCCTGGTGA
ACCGCATCGAGCTGAAGGGCATCGACTTCAAGGAGGACGGCAACATCCTGGGGCACAAGCTGGAGTACAA
CTTCAACAGCCACAACGTCTATATCACGGCCGACAAGCAGAAGAACGGCATCAAGGCGAACTTCAAGATC
CGCCACAACGTCGAGGACGGCAGCGTGCAGCTCGCCGACCACTACCAGCAGAACACCCCCATCGGCGACG
GCCCCGTGCTGCTGCCCGACAACCACTACCTGAGCACCCAGTCCAAGCTGAGCAAAGACCCCAACGAGAA
GCGCGATCACATGGTCCTGCTGGAGTTCGTGACCGCCGCCGGGATCACTCTCGGCATGGACGAGCTGTAC
AAATAATCTAGAGACAATCACTAGTGAATTCGCGGCCGCTCGAGTCTAGAGGGCCCGTTTAAACCCGCTG
ATCAGCCTCGACTGTGCCTTCTAGTTGCCAGCCATCTGTTGTTTGCCCCTCCCCCGTGCCTTCCTTGACC
CTGGAAGGTGCCACTCCCACTGTCCTTTCCTAATAAAATGAGGAAATTGCATCGCATTGTCTGAGTAGGT
GTCATTCTATTCTGGGGGGTGGGGTGGGGCAGGACAGCAAGGGGGAGGATTGGGAAGACAATAGCAGGCA
TGCTGGGGAGTCGAAATTCAGAAGAACTCGTCAAGAAGGCGATAGAAGGCGATGCGCTGCGAATCGGGAG
CGGCGATACCGTAAAGCACGAGGAAGCGGTCAGCCCATTCGCCGCCAAGCTCTTCAGCAATATCACGGGT
AGCCAACGCTATGTCCTGATAGCGGTCCGCCACACCCAGCCGGCCACAGTCGATGAATCCAGAAAAGCGG
CCATTTTCCACCATGATATTCGGCAAGCAGGCATCGCCATGGGTCACGACGAGATCCTCGCCGTCGGGCA
TGCTCGCCTTGAGCCTGGCGAACAGTTCGGCTGGCGCGAGCCCCTGATGCTCTTCGTCCAGATCATCCTG
ATCGACAAGACCGGCTTCCATCCGAGTACGTGCTCGCTCGATGCGATGTTTCGCTTGGTGGTCGAATGGG
CAGGTAGCCGGATCAAGCGTATGCAGCCGCCGCATTGCATCAGCCATGATGGATACTTTCTCGGCAGGAG
CAAGGTGAGATGACAGGAGATCCTGCCCCGGCACTTCGCCCAATAGCAGCCAGTCCCTTCCCGCTTCAGT
GACAACGTCGAGCACAGCTGCGCAAGGAACGCCCGTCGTGGCCAGCCACGATAGCCGCGCTGCCTCGTCT
TGCAGTTCATTCAGGGCACCGGACAGGTCGGTCTTGACAAAAAGAACCGGGCGCCCCTGCGCTGACAGCC
GGAACACGGCGGCATCAGAGCAGCCGATTGTCTGTTGTGCCCAGTCATAGCCGAATAGCCTCTCCACCCA
AGCGGCCGGAGAACCTGCGTGCAATCCATCTTGTTCAATCATGCGAAACGATCCTCATCCTGTCTCTTGA
TCAGATCTTGATCCCCTGCGCCATCAGATCCTTGGCGGCAAGAAAGCCATCCAGTTTACTTTGCAGGGCT
TCCCAACCTTACCAGAGGGCGCCCCAGCTGGCAATTCCGGTTCGCTTGCTGTCCATAAAACCGCCCAGTC
TAGCTATCGCCATGTAAGCCCACTGCAAGCTACCTGCTTTCTCTTTGCGCTTGCGTTTTCCCTTGTCCAG
ATAGCCCAGTAGCTGACATTCATCCGGGGTCAGCACCGTTTCTGCGGACTGGCTTTCTACGTGAAAAGGA
TCTAGGTGAAGATCCTTTTTGATAATCTCATGACCAAAATCCCTTAACGTGAGTTTTCGTTCCACTGAGC
GTCAGACCCCGTAGAAAAGATCAAAGGATCTTCTTGAGATCCTTTTTTTCTGCGCGTAATCTGCTGCTTG
CAAACAAAAAAACCACCGCTACCAGCGGTGGTTTGTTTGCCGGATCAAGAGCTACCAACTCTTTTTCCGA
AGGTAACTGGCTTCAGCAGAGCGCAGATACCAAATACTGTTCTTCTAGTGTAGCCGTAGTTAGGCCACCA
CTTCAAGAACTCTGTAGCACCGCCTACATACCTCGCTCTGCTAATCCTGTTACCAGTGGCTGCTGCCAGT
GGCGATAAGTCGTGTCTTACCGGGTTGGACTCAAGACGATAGTTACCGGATAAGGCACAGCGGTCGGGCT
GAACGGGGGGTTCGTGCACACAGCCCAGCTTGGAGCGAACGACCTACACCGAACTGAGATACCTACAGCG
TGAGCTATGAGAAAGCGCCACGCTTCCCGAAGGGAGAAAGGCGGACAGGTATCCGGTAAGCGGCAGGGTC
GGAACAGGAGAGCGCACGAGGGAGCTTCCAGGGGGAAACGCCTGGTATCTTTATAGTCCTGTCGGGTTTC
GCCACCTCTGACTTGAGCGTCGATTTTTGTGATGCTCGTCAGGGGGGCGGAGCCTATGGAAAAACGCCAG
CA
Features (pLannotate 1.2.2; 10 found; start..end, strand, type, name):
     57..436     +  enhancer       CMV enhancer: human cytomegalovirus immediate early enhancer
    438..637     +  promoter       CMV promoter: human cytomegalovirus (CMV) immediate early promoter
    776..1601    +  intron         CMV intron A: human cytomegalovirus intron A (Chapman et al., 1991)
   1715..5836    +  CDS            DROSHA: RNC_HUMAN - Also known as RN3, RNASE3L, RNASEN. Experimental evidence at protein level: Swiss-Prot protein existence level 1. Ribonuclease III double-stranded (ds) RNA-specific endoribonuclease that is involved in the initial step of microRNA (miRNA) biogenesis. Component of the microprocessor complex that is required to process primary miRNA transcripts (pri-miRNAs) to release precursor miRNA (pre-miRNA) in the nucleus. Within the microprocessor complex, DROSHA cleaves the 3' and 5' strands of a stem-loop in pri- miRNAs (processing center 11 bp from the dsRNA-ssRNA junction) to release hairpi
   5837..5860    +  CDS            3xFLAG (fragment): three tandem FLAG® epitope tags
   5867..6582    +  CDS            SiriusGFP (fragment): enhanced GFP (EGFP) derivative that exhibits robust folding and enhanced photostability (Zhong et al., 2019) mammalian codon-optimized
   6662..6869    +  polyA_signal   bGH poly(A) signal: bovine growth hormone polyadenylation signal
   6878..7672    -  CDS            NeoR/KanR: aminoglycoside phosphotransferase from Tn5; aph(3')-II (or nptII); confers resistance to neomycin, kanamycin, and G418 (Geneticin®)
   7704..7973    -  CDS            tnpA (fragment): TN5P_ECOLX - Also known as tnp. Experimental evidence at protein level: Swiss-Prot protein existence level 1. Mediates transposition of transposon Tn5 by a 'cut and paste' mechanism. First, the monomeric transposase binds the 19 bp inverted DNA repeats flanking the transposon. Then, dimerization of the DNA- bound transposase creates a synaptic DNA complex. After nicking of the first DNA strand, excision of the transposon proceeds through a series of intermediates. The transposase then mediates the insertion of the transposon at a new site by strand transfer. The activity of the wild- type tran
   8084..8672    +  rep_origin     ori: high-copy-number ColE1/pMB1/pBR322/pUC origin of replication
