[The description below was written by a language model from this plasmid's Addgene catalogue record and pLannotate feature annotations shown in this document.]
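Description:
pCK-Drosha(UniProt)-FLAG-mEGFP is an 8,682 nt mammalian expression plasmid for producing human Drosha fused at its C terminus to a FLAG epitope and monomeric EGFP. The catalogue lists the backbone as unknown, but the depositor notes that it derives from an earlier pCK-Drosha-FLAG construct. It is propagated in E. coli through a high-copy ColE1/pUC-type origin and selected with kanamycin. Resistance comes from the Tn5 aminoglycoside phosphotransferase gene (NeoR/KanR), which lies on the opposite strand next to a residual fragment of the Tn5 transposase gene. No eukaryotic promoter for this marker is annotated, so the record does not support using it for G418 selection in mammalian cells.

The expression cassette consists of the human cytomegalovirus immediate-early enhancer and promoter followed by CMV intron A, an element commonly included to boost transcript processing and expression. Next comes the full DROSHA coding sequence, and the cassette ends with a bovine growth hormone polyadenylation signal. Directly downstream of Drosha, the annotation software reports a short hit labelled as a 3xFLAG fragment, whose length fits a single FLAG epitope. It also reports a GFP-family reading frame labelled as a SiriusGFP fragment, which corresponds to the mEGFP named in the catalogue entry.

Relative to the parental clone, four substitutions (P30S, V135A, G200S, L321S) were introduced. The "(UniProt)" in the name suggests these bring the protein into line with the UniProt reference sequence, though the record does not say so explicitly. Drosha is the RNase III enzyme of the Microprocessor complex that cleaves primary microRNA transcripts to release precursor hairpins. The tagged fusion suits fluorescence detection or localisation and FLAG-based detection or purification, and it was deposited with a study of how microRNA clustering assists processing of suboptimal hairpins.
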