Addgene plasmid #164691: pCK-Drosha(UniProt)-FLAG-mEGFP
Purpose: Express Drosha-FLAG-mEGFP in mammalian cells
Depositing lab: David Bartel. Depositing organization: Whitehead Institute for Biomedical Research. Publication: MicroRNA Clustering Assists Processing of Suboptimal MicroRNA Hairpins through the Action of the ERH Protein. Fang W, Bartel DP. Mol Cell. 2020 Apr 16;78(2):289-302.e6. doi: 10.1016/j.molcel.2020.01.026. PubMed 32302541.
Backbone
  Vector backbone: unknown
  Backbone manufacturer: N/A
  Vector type: Mammalian Expression
Growth in bacteria
  Bacterial resistance: Kanamycin, 50 μg/mL
  Growth temperature: 37°C
  Growth strain: DH5alpha
  Copy number: Unknown
Gene/Insert
  Gene/Insert name: Drosha
  Species: H. sapiens (human)
  Entrez Gene: DROSHA (a.k.a. ETOHI2, HSA242976, RANSE3L, RN3, RNASE3L, RNASEN)
  Promoter: CMV
  Tag / fusion protein: FLAG (C terminal on insert); mEGFP (C terminal on insert)
  Cloning method: Ligation Independent Cloning
  Sequencing primers: 5′ CMV-F
Terms and licenses: Academic/Nonprofit Terms; Industry Terms: Not Available to Industry
Depositor comments: Derived from pCK-Drosha-FLAG published in Han, J., Lee, Y., Yeom, K.H., Kim, Y.K., Jin, H., and Kim, V.N. (2004). The Drosha-DGCR8 complex in primary microRNA processing. Genes Dev 18, 3016-3027. Substitutions made: P30S, V135A, G200S, L321S
How to cite: pCK-Drosha(UniProt)-FLAG-mEGFP was a gift from David Bartel (Addgene plasmid # 164691 ; http://n2t.net/addgene:164691 ; RRID:Addgene_164691)
